>Addgene plasmid #20888 | PB-TET-mcMyc | addgene partial sequence | sequence record 26693 | 20888 with LNCX
CTGTTTTGNCCTCCNTAGAAGANACCGNNGACCGATCCAGCCTCCGCGGTGGCGNNNNNNNNNNNNNGTA
CAAAAAAGCAGGCTCCGCGGCCGCCCNNNNNNNNNNGNNNNTCAACGTGAACTTCACCAACAGGAACTAT
GACCTCGACTACGACTCCGTACAGCCCTATTTCNTCNGCNANGAGGNAGAGAATTTCTATCACCAGCAAC
AGCAGAGCGAGCTGCAGCCGCCCGCGCCCAGTGAGGATATCTGGAAGAAATTCGAGCTGCTTCCCACCCC
GCCCCTGTCCCCGAGCCGCCGCTCCGGGCTCTGCTCTCCATCCTATGTTGCGGTCGCTACNTCCTTCTCC
CCAAGGGAAGACGATGACGGNGGCGGTGGCAACTTCTNCNCCGNCGATCAGCTGGNNANGATGACCGAGT
TACTTGGAGGAGACATGGTGAACCNNAGCTTCNTCTGCGATCCTGACGACGAGACCTTCNTCANNAACNT
CANNATCCATGACTGNANGTGGAGCGGTTTCTCANCCNNNGNCANNCTGGTCTCGGANAANCTGGNCTCC
TAC
