[The description below was written by a language model from this plasmid's Addgene catalogue record.]
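Description:
PB-TET-mcMyc is a piggyBac transposon vector for tetracycline-inducible expression of mouse c-Myc in mammalian cells. It is built on the PB-TET backbone (about 9.2 kb without insert) and is propagated in E. coli as a high-copy plasmid under ampicillin selection. The record does not include a feature table, so the exact identity of the bacterial origin, the inducible promoter and the polyadenylation signal is not stated. The "tet inducible" designation implies a tetracycline-responsive promoter, which requires a tet transactivator and a tetracycline analogue such as doxycycline to drive transcription. The record does not say whether the transactivator is supplied separately.

The roughly 1.3 kb mouse Myc coding insert was introduced by Gateway recombination and remains flanked by intact attB1 and attB2 sites. It derives from a retroviral c-Myc reprogramming plasmid. Downstream on the backbone sits an IRES-βgeo cassette, so the inducible transcript is bicistronic. The IRES allows translation of βgeo, a fusion of β-galactosidase and neomycin phosphotransferase. Induced cells can therefore be both stained for lacZ activity and selected with G418. The expression unit lies between piggyBac terminal repeats, which are recognised by piggyBac transposase supplied in trans. The transposase integrates the cassette into the host genome and can later excise it.

The associated work used this vector family to reprogram fibroblasts into induced pluripotent stem cells by transposition. In that approach, this plasmid provides a non-viral, stably integrated and drug-controllable source of the c-Myc reprogramming factor, with reporter and selection functions tied to transgene induction.
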