Addgene plasmid #20888: PB-TET-mcMyc
Purpose: piggyBac vector with tet inducible mcMyc
Depositing lab: Andras Nagy. Depositing organization: Sinai Health System. Publication: piggyBac transposition reprograms fibroblasts to induced pluripotent stem cells. Woltjen K, Michael IP, Mohseni P, Desai R, Mileikovsky M, Hämäläinen R, Cowling R, Wang W, Liu P, Gertsenstein M, Kaji K, Sung HK, Nagy A. Nature. 2009 Apr 9;458(7239):766-70. doi: 10.1038/nature07863 PubMed 19252478.
Backbone
  Vector backbone: PB-TET
  Backbone size w/o insert (bp): 9186
  Vector type: Mammalian Expression ; piggyBac
  Selectable markers: Neomycin (select with G418)
Growth in bacteria
  Bacterial resistance: Ampicillin, 100 μg/mL
  Growth temperature: 37°C
  Growth strain: DH5alpha
  Copy number: High Copy
Gene/Insert
  Gene/Insert name: cMyc
  Species: M. musculus (mouse)
  Insert size (bp): 1340
  Entrez Gene: Myc (a.k.a. Myc2, Niard, Nird, bHLHe39)
  Tag / fusion protein: IRES-bGeo (C terminal on backbone)
  Cloning method: Gateway Cloning; 5′ cloning site attB1 (not destroyed); 3′ cloning site attB2 (not destroyed)
  Sequencing primers: 5′ M13 F, T7; 3′ M13 R, T3
Resource information
  A portion of this plasmid was derived from a plasmid made by: cMyc Gateway cloned from Yamanaka Plasmid 13375: pMXs-c-Myc, piggyBac terminal repeats obtained from Pentao Liu at Sanger.
Terms and licenses: Academic/Nonprofit Terms; Industry Terms: Not Available to Industry
How to cite: PB-TET-mcMyc was a gift from Andras Nagy (Addgene plasmid # 20888 ; http://n2t.net/addgene:20888 ; RRID:Addgene_20888)
