LOCUS       Exported 10526 bp ds-DNA circular SYN 12-MAY-2021
DEFINITION  piggyBac vector with tet inducible mcMyc.
ACCESSION   .
VERSION     .
KEYWORDS    PB-TET-mcMyc
SOURCE      synthetic DNA construct
  ORGANISM  synthetic DNA construct
REFERENCE   1 (bases 1 to 10526)
  AUTHORS   Woltjen K, Michael IP, Mohseni P, Desai R, Mileikovsky M, Hamalainen
            R, Cowling R, Wang W, Liu P, Gertsenstein M, Kaji K, Sung HK, Nagy A
  TITLE     piggyBac transposition reprograms fibroblasts to induced pluripotent
            stem cells.
  JOURNAL   Nature. 2009 Mar 1. ():.
  PUBMED    19252478
REFERENCE   2 (bases 1 to 10526)
  AUTHORS   .
  TITLE     Direct Submission
  JOURNAL   Exported May 12, 2021 from SnapGene Server 1.1.58
            http://www.snapgene.com
FEATURES             Location/Qualifiers
     source          1..10526
                     /organism="synthetic DNA construct"
                     /mol_type="other DNA"
     rep_origin      complement(3..458)
                     /direction=LEFT
                     /label=f1 ori
                     /note="f1 bacteriophage origin of replication; arrow
                     indicates direction of (+) strand synthesis"
     primer_bind     complement(140..161)
                     /label=F1ori-F
                     /note="F1 origin, forward primer"
     primer_bind     352..371
                     /label=F1ori-R
                     /note="F1 origin, reverse primer"
     primer_bind     602..619
                     /label=M13 Forward
                     /note="In lacZ gene. Also called M13-F20 or M13 (-21)
                     Forward"
     primer_bind     603..619
                     /label=M13 fwd
                     /note="common sequencing primer, one of multiple similar
                     variants"
     primer_bind     626..645
                     /label=T7
                     /note="T7 promoter, forward primer"
     promoter        626..644
                     /label=T7 promoter
                     /note="promoter for bacteriophage T7 RNA polymerase"
     repeat_region   711..773
                     /label=piggyBac right (3') inverted repeat
                     /note="piggyBac transposon-specific inverted terminal
                     repeat sequence (ITR)"
     protein_bind    1145..1163
                     /gene="tetO"
                     /label=tet operator
                     /bound_moiety="tetracycline repressor TetR"
                     /note="bacterial operator O2 for the tetR and tetA genes"
     protein_bind    1182..1200
                     /gene="tetO"
                     /label=tet operator
                     /bound_moiety="tetracycline repressor TetR"
                     /note="bacterial operator O2 for the tetR and tetA genes"
     protein_bind    1219..1237
                     /gene="tetO"
                     /label=tet operator
                     /bound_moiety="tetracycline repressor TetR"
                     /note="bacterial operator O2 for the tetR and tetA genes"
     protein_bind    1256..1274
                     /gene="tetO"
                     /label=tet operator
                     /bound_moiety="tetracycline repressor TetR"
                     /note="bacterial operator O2 for the tetR and tetA genes"
     protein_bind    1293..1311
                     /gene="tetO"
                     /label=tet operator
                     /bound_moiety="tetracycline repressor TetR"
                     /note="bacterial operator O2 for the tetR and tetA genes"
     protein_bind    1330..1348
                     /gene="tetO"
                     /label=tet operator
                     /bound_moiety="tetracycline repressor TetR"
                     /note="bacterial operator O2 for the tetR and tetA genes"
     protein_bind    1367..1385
                     /gene="tetO"
                     /label=tet operator
                     /bound_moiety="tetracycline repressor TetR"
                     /note="bacterial operator O2 for the tetR and tetA genes"
     protein_bind    1404..1422
                     /gene="tetO"
                     /label=tet operator
                     /bound_moiety="tetracycline repressor TetR"
                     /note="bacterial operator O2 for the tetR and tetA genes"
     primer_bind     1444..1468
                     /label=LNCX
                     /note="Human CMV promoter, forward primer"
     protein_bind    1548..1572
                     /gene="mutant version of attB"
                     /label=attB1
                     /bound_moiety="BP Clonase(TM)"
                     /note="recombination site for the Gateway(R) BP reaction"
     protein_bind    complement(2929..2953)
                     /gene="mutant version of attB"
                     /label=attB2
                     /bound_moiety="BP Clonase(TM)"
                     /note="recombination site for the Gateway(R) BP reaction"
     primer_bind     complement(3171..3188)
                     /label=IRES reverse
                     /note="IRES internal ribosome entry site, reverse primer.
                     Also called pCDH-rev"
     primer_bind     3320..3339
                     /label=IRES-F
                     /note="IRES internal ribosome entry site, forward primer"
     CDS             3551..3571
                     /codon_start=1
                     /product="nuclear localization signal of SV40 (simian virus
                     40) large T antigen"
                     /label=SV40 NLS
                     /translation="PKKKRKV"
     CDS             3581..6622
                     /codon_start=1
                     /gene="lacZ"
                     /product="beta-galactosidase"
                     /label=lacZ
                     /translation="VVLQRRDWENPGVTQLNRLAAHPPFASWRNSEEARTDRPSQQLRS
                     LNGEWRFAWFPAPEAVPESWLECDLPEADTVVVPSNWQMHGYDAPIYTNVTYPITVNPP
                     FVPTENPTGCYSLTFNVDESWLQEGQTRIIFDGVNSAFHLWCNGRWVGYGQDSRLPSEF
                     DLSAFLRAGENRLAVMVLRWSDGSYLEDQDMWRMSGIFRDVSLLHKPTTQISDFHVATR
                     FNDDFSRAVLEAEVQMCGELRDYLRVTVSLWQGETQVASGTAPFGGEIIDERGGYADRV
                     TLRLNVENPKLWSAEIPNLYRAVVELHTADGTLIEAEACDVGFREVRIENGLLLLNGKP
                     LLIRGVNRHEHHPLHGQVMDEQTMVQDILLMKQNNFNAVRCSHYPNHPLWYTLCDRYGL
                     YVVDEANIETHGMVPMNRLTDDPRWLPAMSERVTRMVQRDRNHPSVIIWSLGNESGHGA
                     NHDALYRWIKSVDPSRPVQYEGGGADTTATDIICPMYARVDEDQPFPAVPKWSIKKWLS
                     LPGETRPLILCEYAHAMGNSLGGFAKYWQAFRQYPRLQGGFVWDWVDQSLIKYDENGNP
                     WSAYGGDFGDTPNDRQFCMNGLVFADRTPHPALTEAKHQQQFFQFRLSGQTIEVTSEYL
                     FRHSDNELLHWMVALDGKPLASGEVPLDVAPQGKQLIELPELPQPESAGQLWLTVRVVQ
                     PNATAWSEAGHISAWQQWRLAENLSVTLPAASHAIPHLTTSEMDFCIELGNKRWQFNRQ
                     SGFLSQMWIGDKKQLLTPLRDQFTRAPLDNDIGVSEATRIDPNAWVERWKAAGHYQAEA
                     ALLQCTADTLADAVLITTAHAWQHQGKTLFISRKTYRIDGSGQMAITVDVEVASDTPHP
                     ARIGLNCQLAQVAERVNWLGLGPQENYPDRLTAACFDRWDLPLSDMYTPYVFPSENGLR
                     CGTRELNYGPHQWRGDFQFNISRYSQQQLMETSHRHLLHAEEGTWLNIDGFHMGIGGDD
                     SWSPSVSAEFQLSAGRYHYQLVWCQ"
     CDS             6647..7450
                     /codon_start=1
                     /gene="aph(3')-II (or nptII)"
                     /product="aminoglycoside phosphotransferase from Tn5"
                     /label=NeoR/KanR
                     /note="confers resistance to neomycin, kanamycin, and G418
                     (Geneticin(R))"
                     /translation="MGSAIEQDGLHAGSPAAWVERLFGYDWAQQTIGCSDAAVFRLSAQ
                     GRPVLFVKTDLSGALNELQDEAARLSWLATTGVPCAAVLDVVTEAGRDWLLLGEVPGQD
                     LLSSHLAPAEKVSIMADAMRRLHTLDPATCPFDHQAKHRIERARTRMEAGLVDQDDLDE
                     EHQGLAPAELFARLKARMPDGDDLVVTHGDACLPNIMVENGRFSGFIDCGRLGVADRYQ
                     DIALATRDIAEELGGEWADRFLVLYGIAAPDSQRIAFYRLLDEFF"
     primer_bind     complement(6710..6729)
                     /label=Neo-R
                     /note="Neomycin resistance gene, reverse primer"
     primer_bind     7320..7339
                     /label=Neo-F
                     /note="Neomycin resistance gene, forward primer"
     primer_bind     complement(7482..7499)
                     /label=BGH-rev
                     /note="Bovine growth hormone terminator, reverse primer.
                     Also called BGH reverse"
     polyA_signal    7488..7712
                     /label=bGH poly(A) signal
                     /note="bovine growth hormone polyadenylation signal"
     repeat_region   8151..8185
                     /label=piggyBac left (5') inverted repeat
                     /note="piggyBac transposon-specific inverted terminal
                     repeat sequence (ITR)"
     promoter        complement(8335..8353)
                     /label=T3 promoter
                     /note="promoter for bacteriophage T3 RNA polymerase"
     primer_bind     complement(8374..8390)
                     /label=M13 rev
                     /note="common sequencing primer, one of multiple similar
                     variants"
     primer_bind     complement(8374..8390)
                     /label=M13 Reverse
                     /note="In lacZ gene. Also called M13-rev"
     primer_bind     complement(8387..8409)
                     /label=M13/pUC Reverse
                     /note="In lacZ gene"
     protein_bind    8398..8414
                     /label=lac operator
                     /bound_moiety="lac repressor encoded by lacI"
                     /note="The lac repressor binds to the lac operator to
                     inhibit transcription in E. coli. This inhibition can be
                     relieved by adding lactose or
                     isopropyl-beta-D-thiogalactopyranoside (IPTG)."
     promoter        complement(8422..8452)
                     /label=lac promoter
                     /note="promoter for the E. coli lac operon"
     protein_bind    8467..8488
                     /label=CAP binding site
                     /bound_moiety="E. coli catabolite activator protein"
                     /note="CAP binding activates transcription in the presence
                     of cAMP."
     primer_bind     complement(8605..8622)
                     /label=L4440
                     /note="L4440 vector, forward primer"
     rep_origin      complement(8776..9364)
                     /direction=LEFT
                     /label=ori
                     /note="high-copy-number ColE1/pMB1/pBR322/pUC origin of
                     replication"
     primer_bind     complement(8856..8875)
                     /label=pBR322ori-F
                     /note="pBR322 origin, forward primer"
     CDS             complement(9535..10395)
                     /codon_start=1
                     /gene="bla"
                     /product="beta-lactamase"
                     /label=AmpR
                     /note="confers resistance to ampicillin, carbenicillin, and
                     related antibiotics"
                     /translation="MSIQHFRVALIPFFAAFCLPVFAHPETLVKVKDAEDQLGARVGYI
                     ELDLNSGKILESFRPEERFPMMSTFKVLLCGAVLSRIDAGQEQLGRRIHYSQNDLVEYS
                     PVTEKHLTDGMTVRELCSAAITMSDNTAANLLLTTIGGPKELTAFLHNMGDHVTRLDRW
                     EPELNEAIPNDERDTTMPVAMATTLRKLLTGELLTLASRQQLIDWMEADKVAGPLLRSA
                     LPAGWFIADKSGAGERGSRGIIAALGPDGKPSRIVVIYTTGSQATMDERNRQIAEIGAS
                     LIKHW"
     primer_bind     10158..10177
                     /label=Amp-R
                     /note="Ampicillin resistance gene, reverse primer"
     promoter        complement(10396..10500)
                     /gene="bla"
                     /label=AmpR promoter
ORIGIN
        1 ggaaattgta aacgttaata ttttgttaaa attcgcgtta aatttttgtt aaatcagctc
       61 attttttaac caataggccg aaatcggcaa aatcccttat aaatcaaaag aatagaccga
      121 gatagggttg agtgttgttc cagtttggaa caagagtcca ctattaaaga acgtggactc
      181 caacgtcaaa ggnnnnnnnn nnnnnnnnnn nnnnnnnnnn nnnnnnnnnn nnnnnnnnnn
      241 ntnnnnnnnn nnnnnnnnnn nnnnnnnnnn nnnnnnnnnn nnnnnnnnnn nnnnnnnnnn
      301 nnnnnnnnnn nnnnnnnnnn nnnnnnnnnn nnngnnnnnn nnnnnnnnnn nnnnnnnnnn
      361 nnnnnnnnnn nnnnnnnnnn nnnnnnnnnn nnnnnnnnnn nnnnnnnnnn nnnnnnnnnn
      421 nnnnnnnnnn nnnnnnnnnn nnnnnnnnnn nnnnnnnncg cgccattcgc cattcaggct
      481 gcgcaactgt tgggaagggc gatcggtgcg ggcctcttcg ctattacgcc agctggcgaa
      541 agggggatgt gctgcaaggc gattaagttg ggtaacgcca gggttttccc agtcacgacg
      601 ttgtaaaacg acggccagtg aattgtaata cgactcacta tagggcgaat tggagctcgg
      661 tattcacgac agcaggctga ataataaaaa aattagaaac tattatttaa ccctagaaag
      721 ataatcatat tgtgacgtac gttaaagata atcatgcgta aaattgacgc atgtgtttta
      781 tcggtctgta tatcgaggtt tatttattaa tttgaataga tattaagttt tattatattt
      841 acacttacat actaataata aattcaacaa acaatttatt tatgtttatt tatttattaa
      901 aaaaaaacaa aaactcaaaa tttcttctat aaagtaacaa aacttttaaa cattctctct
      961 tttacaaaaa taaacttatt ttgtacttta aaaacagtca tgttgtatta taaaataagt
     1021 aattagctta acctatacat aatagaaaca aattatactt attagtcagt cagaaacaac
     1081 tttggcacat atcaatatta tgctctcgtt aattaactcg agggatccaa gctggccgca
     1141 cgtctcccta tcagtgatag agaagtcgac acgtctcgag ctccctatca gtgatagaga
     1201 aggtacgtct agaacgtctc cctatcagtg atagagaagt cgacacgtct cgagctccct
     1261 atcagtgata gagaaggtac gtctagaacg tctccctatc agtgatagag aagtcgacac
     1321 gtctcgagct ccctatcagt gatagagaag gtacgtctag aacgtctccc tatcagtgat
     1381 agagaagtcg acacgtctcg agctccctat cagtgataga gaaggtaccc cctatataag
     1441 cagagctcgt ttagtgaacc gtcagatcgc ctggagacgc catccacgct gttttgacct
     1501 ccatagaaga caccgggacc gatccagcct ccgcggtggc ggccatcaca agtttgtaca
     1561 aaaaagcagg ctccgcggcc gcccccttca ccatgcccct caacgtgaac ttcaccaaca
     1621 ggaactatga cctcgactac gactccgtac agccctattt catctgcgac gaggaagaga
     1681 atttctatca ccagcaacag cagagcgagc tgcagccgcc cgcgcccagt gaggatatct
     1741 ggaagaaatt cgagctgctt cccaccccgc ccctgtcccc gagccgccgc tccgggctct
     1801 gctctccatc ctatgttgcg gtcgctacgt ccttctcccc aagggaagac gatgacggcg
     1861 gcggtggcaa cttctccacc gccgatcagc tggagatgat gaccgagtta cttggaggag
     1921 acatggtgaa ccagagcttc atctgcgatc ctgacgacga gaccttcatc aagaacatca
     1981 tcatccagga ctgtatgtgg agcggtttct cagccgctgc caagctggtc tcggagaagc
     2041 tggcctccta ccaggctgcg cgcaaagaca gcaccagcct gagccccgcc cgcgggcaca
     2101 gcgtctgctc cacctccagc ctgtacctgc aggacctcac cgccgccgcg tccgagtgca
     2161 ttgacccctc agtggtcttt ccctacccgc tcaacgacag cagctcgccc aaatcctgta
     2221 cctcgtccga ttccacggcc ttctctcctt cctcggactc gctgctgtcc tccgagtcct
     2281 ccccacgggc cagccctgag cccctagtgc tgcatgagga gacaccgccc accaccagca
     2341 gcgactctga agaagagcaa gaagatgagg aagaaattga tgtggtgtct gtggagaaga
     2401 ggcaaacccc tgccaagagg tcggagtcgg gctcatctcc atcccgaggc cacagcaaac
     2461 ctccgcacag cccactggtc ctcaagaggt gccacgtctc cactcaccag cacaactacg
     2521 ccgcaccccc ctccacaagg aaggactatc cagctgccaa gagggccaag ttggacagtg
     2581 gcagggtcct gaagcagatc agcaacaacc gcaagtgctc cagccccagg tcctcagaca
     2641 cggaggaaaa cgacaagagg cggacacaca acgtcttgga acgtcagagg aggaacgagc
     2701 tgaagcgcag cttttttgcc ctgcgtgacc agatccctga attggaaaac aacgaaaagg
     2761 cccccaaggt agtgatcctc aaaaaagcca ccgcctacat cctgtccatt caagcagacg
     2821 agcacaagct cacctctgaa aaggacttat tgaggaaacg acgagaacag ttgaaacaca
     2881 aactcgaaca gcttcgaaac tctggtgcat aaaagggtgg gcgcgccgac ccagctttct
     2941 tgtacaaagt ggtgatggcc gctctagcta gtcgataagc taattccgcc cccccccccc
     3001 cccccccctc accctccccc ccccctaacg ttactggccg aagccgcttg gaataaggcc
     3061 ggtgagcgtt tgtctatatg ttattttcca ccatattgcc gtcttttggc aatgtgaggg
     3121 cccgaaacct ggccctgtct tcttgacgac gattcctagg ggtctttccc ctctcgccaa
     3181 aggaatgcaa ggtctgttga atgtcgtgaa ggaagcagtt cctctggaag cttcttgaag
     3241 acaacaacgt ctgtagcgac cctttgcagg cagcggaacc ccccacctgg cgacatggat
     3301 agttgtggaa agagtcaaat ggctctcctc aagcgtattc aacaaggggc tgaaggatgc
     3361 ccagaaggta ccccattgta tgggatctga tctggggcct cggtgcacat gctttacatg
     3421 tgtttagtcg aggttaaaaa acgtctaggc cccccgaacc acggggacgt ggttttggtt
     3481 tgaaaaacac gatgataata tggccacaac catggaacag ggggatcagc ttaccatggc
     3541 caagatccct cctaagaaga agcgcaaagt cgaggatccc gtcgttttac aacgtcgtga
     3601 ctgggaaaac cctggcgtta cccaacttaa tcgccttgca gcacatcccc ctttcgccag
     3661 ctggcgtaat agcgaagagg cccgcaccga tcgcccttcc caacagttgc gcagcctgaa
     3721 tggcgaatgg cgctttgcct ggtttccggc accagaagcg gtgccggaaa gctggctgga
     3781 gtgcgatctt cctgaggccg atactgtcgt cgtcccctca aactggcaga tgcacggtta
     3841 cgatgcgccc atctacacca acgtaaccta tcccattacg gtcaatccgc cgtttgttcc
     3901 cacggagaat ccgacgggtt gttactcgct cacatttaat gttgatgaaa gctggctaca
     3961 ggaaggccag acgcgaatta tttttgatgg cgttaactcg gcgtttcatc tgtggtgcaa
     4021 cgggcgctgg gtcggttacg gccaggacag tcgtttgccg tctgaatttg acctgagcgc
     4081 atttttacgc gccggagaaa accgcctcgc ggtgatggtg ctgcgttgga gtgacggcag
     4141 ttatctggaa gatcaggata tgtggcggat gagcggcatt ttccgtgacg tctcgttgct
     4201 gcataaaccg actacacaaa tcagcgattt ccatgttgcc actcgcttta atgatgattt
     4261 cagccgcgct gtactggagg ctgaagttca gatgtgcggc gagttgcgtg actacctacg
     4321 ggtaacagtt tctttatggc agggtgaaac gcaggtcgcc agcggcaccg cgcctttcgg
     4381 cggtgaaatt atcgatgagc gtggtggtta tgccgatcgc gtcacactac gtctgaacgt
     4441 cgaaaacccg aaactgtgga gcgccgaaat cccgaatctc tatcgtgcgg tggttgaact
     4501 gcacaccgcc gacggcacgc tgattgaagc agaagcctgc gatgtcggtt tccgcgaggt
     4561 gcggattgaa aatggtctgc tgctgctgaa cggcaagccg ttgctgattc gaggcgttaa
     4621 ccgtcacgag catcatcctc tgcatggtca ggtcatggat gagcagacga tggtgcagga
     4681 tatcctgctg atgaagcaga acaactttaa cgccgtgcgc tgttcgcatt atccgaacca
     4741 tccgctgtgg tacacgctgt gcgaccgcta cggcctgtat gtggtggatg aagccaatat
     4801 tgaaacccac ggcatggtgc caatgaatcg tctgaccgat gatccgcgct ggctaccggc
     4861 gatgagcgaa cgcgtaacgc gaatggtgca gcgcgatcgt aatcacccga gtgtgatcat
     4921 ctggtcgctg gggaatgaat caggccacgg cgctaatcac gacgcgctgt atcgctggat
     4981 caaatctgtc gatccttccc gcccggtgca gtatgaaggc ggcggagccg acaccacggc
     5041 caccgatatt atttgcccga tgtacgcgcg cgtggatgaa gaccagccct tcccggctgt
     5101 gccgaaatgg tccatcaaaa aatggctttc gctacctgga gagacgcgcc cgctgatcct
     5161 ttgcgaatac gcccacgcga tgggtaacag tcttggcggt ttcgctaaat actggcaggc
     5221 gtttcgtcag tatccccgtt tacagggcgg cttcgtctgg gactgggtgg atcagtcgct
     5281 gattaaatat gatgaaaacg gcaacccgtg gtcggcttac ggcggtgatt ttggcgatac
     5341 gccgaacgat cgccagttct gtatgaacgg tctggtcttt gccgaccgca cgccgcatcc
     5401 agcgctgacg gaagcaaaac accagcagca gtttttccag ttccgtttat ccgggcaaac
     5461 catcgaagtg accagcgaat acctgttccg tcatagcgat aacgagctcc tgcactggat
     5521 ggtggcgctg gatggtaagc cgctggcaag cggtgaagtg cctctggatg tcgctccaca
     5581 aggtaaacag ttgattgaac tgcctgaact accgcagccg gagagcgccg ggcaactctg
     5641 gctcacagta cgcgtagtgc aaccgaacgc gaccgcatgg tcagaagccg ggcacatcag
     5701 cgcctggcag cagtggcgtc tggcggaaaa cctcagtgtg acgctccccg ccgcgtccca
     5761 cgccatcccg catctgacca ccagcgaaat ggatttttgc atcgagctgg gtaataagcg
     5821 ttggcaattt aaccgccagt caggctttct ttcacagatg tggattggcg ataaaaaaca
     5881 actgctgacg ccgctgcgcg atcagttcac ccgtgcaccg ctggataacg acattggcgt
     5941 aagtgaagcg acccgcattg accctaacgc ctgggtcgaa cgctggaagg cggcgggcca
     6001 ttaccaggcc gaagcagcgt tgttgcagtg cacggcagat acacttgctg atgcggtgct
     6061 gattacgacc gctcacgcgt ggcagcatca ggggaaaacc ttatttatca gccggaaaac
     6121 ctaccggatt gatggtagtg gtcaaatggc gattaccgtt gatgttgaag tggcgagcga
     6181 tacaccgcat ccggcgcgga ttggcctgaa ctgccagctg gcgcaggtag cagagcgggt
     6241 aaactggctc ggattagggc cgcaagaaaa ctatcccgac cgccttactg ccgcctgttt
     6301 tgaccgctgg gatctgccat tgtcagacat gtataccccg tacgtcttcc cgagcgaaaa
     6361 cggtctgcgc tgcgggacgc gcgaattgaa ttatggccca caccagtggc gcggcgactt
     6421 ccagttcaac atcagccgct acagtcaaca gcaactgatg gaaaccagcc atcgccatct
     6481 gctgcacgcg gaagaaggca catggctgaa tatcgacggt ttccatatgg ggattggtgg
     6541 cgacgactcc tggagcccgt cagtatcggc ggaattccag ctgagcgccg gtcgctacca
     6601 ttaccagttg gtctggtgtc aggggatccc ccgggctgca gccaatatgg gatcggccat
     6661 tgaacaagat ggattgcacg caggttctcc ggccgcttgg gtggagaggc tattcggcta
     6721 tgactgggca caacagacaa tcggctgctc tgatgccgcc gtgttccggc tgtcagcgca
     6781 ggggcgcccg gttctttttg tcaagaccga cctgtccggt gccctgaatg aactgcagga
     6841 cgaggcagcg cggctatcgt ggctggccac gacgggcgtt ccttgcgcag ctgtgctcga
     6901 cgttgtcact gaagcgggaa gggactggct gctattgggc gaagtgccgg ggcaggatct
     6961 cctgtcatct caccttgctc ctgccgagaa agtatccatc atggctgatg caatgcggcg
     7021 gctgcatacg cttgatccgg ctacctgccc attcgaccac caagcgaaac atcgcatcga
     7081 gcgagcacgt actcggatgg aagccggtct tgtcgatcag gatgatctgg acgaagagca
     7141 tcaggggctc gcgccagccg aactgttcgc caggctcaag gcgcgcatgc ccgacggcga
     7201 tgatctcgtc gtgacccatg gcgatgcctg cttgccgaat atcatggtgg aaaatggccg
     7261 cttttctgga ttcatcgact gtggccggct gggtgtggcg gaccgctatc aggacatagc
     7321 gttggctacc cgtgatattg ctgaagagct tggcggcgaa tgggctgacc gcttcctcgt
     7381 gctttacggt atcgccgctc ccgattcgca gcgcatcgcc ttctatcgcc ttcttgacga
     7441 gttcttctga ggggatcaat tctctagggc tcgctgatca gcctcgactg tgccttctag
     7501 ttgccagcca tctgttgttt gcccctcccc cgtgccttcc ttgaccctgg aaggtgccac
     7561 tcccactgtc ctttcctaat aaaatgagga aattgcatcg cattgtctga gtaggtgtca
     7621 ttctattctg gggggtgggg tggggcagga cagcaagggg gaggattggg aagacaatag
     7681 caggcatgct ggggatgcgg tgggctctat ggcttctgag gcggaaagaa ccagctgggg
     7741 ctcgatcctc tagagtcgag ggctgcagga attcgatatc aagctctagc caacaagctc
     7801 gtcatcgctt tgcagaagag cagagaggat atgctcatcg tctaaagaac tacccatttt
     7861 attatatatt agtcacgata tctataacaa gaaaatatat atataataag ttatcacgta
     7921 agtagaacat gaaataacaa tataattatc gtatgagtta aatcttaaaa gtcacgtaaa
     7981 agataatcat gcgtcatttt gactcacgcg gtcgttatag ttcaaaatca gtgacactta
     8041 ccgcattgac aagcacgcct cacgggagct ccaagcggcg actgagatgt cctaaatgca
     8101 cagcgacgga ttcgcgctat ttagaaagag agagcaatat ttcaagaatg catgcgtcaa
     8161 ttttacgcag actatctttc tagggttaaa aaagatttgc gctttactcg acctaaactt
     8221 taaacacgtc atagaatctt cgtttgacaa aaaccacatt gtggccaagc tgtgtgacgc
     8281 gacgcgcgct aaagaatggc aaaccaagtc gcgcgaggta cccagctttt gttcccttta
     8341 gtgagggtta attccgagct tggcgtaatc atggtcatag ctgtttcctg tgtgaaattg
     8401 ttatccgctc acaattccac acaacatacg agccggaagc ataaagtgta aagcctgggg
     8461 tgcctaatga gtgagctaac tcacattaat tgcgttgcgc tcactgcccg ctttccagtc
     8521 gggaaacctg tcgtgccagc tgcattaatg aatcggccaa cgcgcgggga gaggcggttt
     8581 gcgtattggg cgctcttccg cttcctcgct cactgactcg ctgcgctcgg tcgttcggct
     8641 gcggcgagcg gtatcagctc actcaaaggc ggtaatacgg ttatccacag aatcagggga
     8701 taacgcagga aagaacatgt gagcaaaagg ccagcaaaag gccaggaacc gtaaaaaggc
     8761 cgcgttgctg gcgtttttcc ataggctccg cccccctgac gagcatcaca aaaatcgacg
     8821 ctcaagtcag aggtggcgaa acccgacagg actataaaga taccaggcgt ttccccctgg
     8881 aagctccctc gtgcgctctc ctgttccgac cctgccgctt accggatacc tgtccgcctt
     8941 tctcccttcg ggaagcgtgg cgctttctca tagctcacgc tgtaggtatc tcagttcggt
     9001 gtaggtcgtt cgctccaagc tgggctgtgt gcacgaaccc cccgttcagc ccgaccgctg
     9061 cgccttatcc ggtaactatc gtcttgagtc caacccggta agacacgact tatcgccact
     9121 ggcagcagcc actggtaaca ggattagcag agcgaggtat gtaggcggtg ctacagagtt
     9181 cttgaagtgg tggcctaact acggctacac tagaaggaca gtatttggta tctgcgctct
     9241 gctgaagcca gttaccttcg gaaaaagagt tggtagctct tgatccggca aacaaaccac
     9301 cgctggtagc ggtggttttt ttgtttgcaa gcagcagatt acgcgcagaa aaaaaggatc
     9361 tcaagaagat cctttgatct tttctacggg gtctgacgct cagtggaacg aaaactcacg
     9421 ttaagggatt ttggtcatga gattatcaaa aaggatcttc acctagatcc ttttaaatta
     9481 aaaatgaagt tttaaatcaa tctaaagtat atatgagtaa acttggtctg acagttacca
     9541 atgcttaatc agtgaggcac ctatctcagc gatctgtcta tttcgttcat ccatagttgc
     9601 ctgactcccc gtcgtgtaga taactacgat acgggagggc ttaccatctg gccccagtgc
     9661 tgcaatgata ccgcgagacc cacgctcacc ggctccagat ttatcagcaa taaaccagcc
     9721 agccggaagg gccgagcgca gaagtggtcc tgcaacttta tccgcctcca tccagtctat
     9781 taattgttgc cgggaagcta gagtaagtag ttcgccagtt aatagtttgc gcaacgttgt
     9841 tgccattgct acaggcatcg tggtgtcacg ctcgtcgttt ggtatggctt cattcagctc
     9901 cggttcccaa cgatcaaggc gagttacatg atcccccatg ttgtgcaaaa aagcggttag
     9961 ctccttcggt cctccgatcg ttgtcagaag taagttggcc gcagtgttat cactcatggt
    10021 tatggcagca ctgcataatt ctcttactgt catgccatcc gtaagatgct tttctgtgac
    10081 tggtgagtac tcaaccaagt cattctgaga atagtgtatg cggcgaccga gttgctcttg
    10141 cccggcgtca atacgggata ataccgcgcc acatagcaga actttaaaag tgctcatcat
    10201 tggaaaacgt tcttcggggc gaaaactctc aaggatctta ccgctgttga gatccagttc
    10261 gatgtaaccc actcgtgcac ccaactgatc ttcagcatct tttactttca ccagcgtttc
    10321 tgggtgagca aaaacaggaa ggcaaaatgc cgcaaaaaag ggaataaggg cgacacggaa
    10381 atgttgaata ctcatactct tcctttttca atattattga agcatttatc agggttattg
    10441 tctcatgagc ggatacatat ttgaatgtat ttagaaaaat aaacaaatag gggttccgcg
    10501 cacatttccc cgaaaagtgc cacctg
//
